Addgene plasmid #138425: pcDNA4/TO-ORF24 3L_A-3xFLAG
Purpose: Expresses full-length ORF24 3L_A with a C-terminal 3xFLAG tag in mammalian cells
Depositing lab: Britt Glaunsinger. Depositing organization: University of California, Berkeley. Publication: The gammaherpesviral TATA-box-binding protein directly interacts with the CTD of host RNA Pol II to direct late gene transcription. Castaneda AF, Didychuk AL, Louder RK, McCollum CO, Davis ZH, Nogales E, Glaunsinger BA. PLoS Pathog. 2020 Sep 4;16(9):e1008843. doi: 10.1371/journal.ppat.1008843. eCollection 2020 Sep. PubMed 32886723.
Backbone
  Vector backbone: pcDNA4/TO
  Backbone manufacturer: Invitrogen
  Backbone size w/o insert (bp): 5112
  Total vector size (bp): 7374
  Vector type: Mammalian Expression
  Selectable markers: Zeocin
Growth in bacteria
  Bacterial resistance: Ampicillin, 100 μg/mL
  Growth temperature: 37°C
  Growth strain: DH5alpha
  Copy number: High Copy
Gene/Insert
  Gene/Insert name: ORF24
  Species: KSHV (HHV-8)
  Insert size (bp): 2256
  Mutation: Amino acids L73-L75 mutated to alanine
  Entrez Gene: ORF24 (a.k.a. HHV8GK18_gp27)
  Promoter: CMV
  Tag / fusion protein: FLAG (C terminal on backbone)
  Cloning method: Unknown
  Sequencing primers: 5′ CGCAAATGGGCGGTAGGCGTG; 3′ TAGAAGGCACAGTCGAGG
Terms and licenses: Academic/Nonprofit Terms; Industry Terms: Not Available to Industry
How to cite: pcDNA4/TO-ORF24 3L_A-3xFLAG was a gift from Britt Glaunsinger (Addgene plasmid # 138425 ; http://n2t.net/addgene:138425 ; RRID:Addgene_138425)
