[The description below was written by a language model from this plasmid's Addgene catalogue record and pLannotate feature annotations shown in this document.]
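Description:
pcDNA4/TO-ORF24 3L_A-3xFLAG is a mammalian expression plasmid built on the Invitrogen pcDNA4/TO backbone, about 7.4 kb in total. It is maintained in E. coli through a high-copy ColE1/pUC-type origin with ampicillin resistance (β-lactamase). An f1 origin is also present. For selection in mammalian cells it carries a Zeocin resistance cassette in which the Sh ble gene sits behind both the SV40 early promoter and the bacterial EM7 promoter and is terminated by the SV40 polyadenylation signal.

The payload is the full-length ORF24 coding sequence (2,256 bp) from Kaposi's sarcoma-associated herpesvirus (HHV-8), with leucines 73 to 75 replaced by alanines (the "3L_A" mutant). It is fused at its C terminus to a 3xFLAG epitope supplied by the backbone; the automated annotation recognises only a fragment of the FLAG tag. Transcription is driven by the CMV immediate early enhancer and promoter and terminated by the bovine growth hormone polyadenylation signal. Two short tet operator matches lie just downstream of the CMV promoter, consistent with the TO design. Expression is therefore constitutive in ordinary cells but can be repressed and then induced with tetracycline or doxycycline in cells expressing the Tet repressor.

The two sequence records, one from the depositor and one from repository sequencing, differ by three nucleotides in length and in their start coordinates but show the same feature layout. The associated publication concerns the gammaherpesviral TATA-box-binding protein and its interaction with the host RNA polymerase II C-terminal domain in late gene transcription. The plasmid therefore likely serves to express this tagged mutant for detection or pull-down studies, although the record does not state the mutation's specific effect.
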