Features (pLannotate 1.2.2; 24 found; start..end, strand, type, name):
     28..80      -  misc_feature   bom (fragment): basis of mobility region from pBR322
    235..614     +  enhancer       CMV enhancer: human cytomegalovirus immediate early enhancer
    687..704     -  promoter       CMV promoter (fragment): human cytomegalovirus (CMV) immediate early promoter
    767..818     +  promoter       CMVd2 promoter: truncated human cytomegalovirus (CMV) immediate early promoter that yields moderately reduced expression relative to the full-length promoter
    820..839     +  promoter       PLtetO-1 promoter (fragment): modified phage lambda PL promoter with tet operator sites (Lutz and Bujard, 1997)
    841..860     +  promoter       PLtetO-1 promoter (fragment): modified phage lambda PL promoter with tet operator sites (Lutz and Bujard, 1997)
    868..901     +  promoter       TRE3GV promoter (fragment): 3rd-generation Tet-responsive promoter that can be activated by binding of Tet-On® 3G, optimized for retroviral and lentiviral vectors
   1002..3257    +  CDS            ORF24: ORF24_HHV8P - Protein inferred from homology: Swiss-Prot protein existence level 3. From Human herpesvirus 8 type P (isolate GK18) (HHV-8) (Kaposi's sarcoma-associated herpesvirus).
   3336..3356    +  CDS            FLAG (fragment): FLAG® epitope tag, followed by an enterokinase cleavage site
   3388..3612    +  polyA_signal   bGH poly(A) signal: bovine growth hormone polyadenylation signal
   3616..3637    +  promoter       SV40 promoter (fragment): SV40 enhancer and early promoter
   3658..4086    +  rep_origin     f1 ori (sequence partly withheld): f1 bacteriophage origin of replication; arrow indicates direction of (+) strand synthesis
   4100..4429    +  promoter       SV40 promoter: SV40 enhancer and early promoter
   4477..4524    +  promoter       EM7 promoter: synthetic bacterial promoter&nbsp
   4543..4917    +  CDS            BleoR: antibiotic-binding protein; Sh ble from Streptoalloteichus hindustanus; confers resistance to bleomycin, phleomycin, and Zeocin™
   4927..5052    +  CDS            ble (fragment): BLE_KLEPN - Experimental evidence at protein level: Swiss-Prot protein existence level 1. Binding protein with a strong affinity to the bleomycin family of antibiotics. Binds to CL990; an antimitotic-antibiotic compound. From Klebsiella pneumoniae.
   5047..5168    +  polyA_signal   SV40 poly(A) signal: SV40 polyadenylation signal
   5241..5257    -  protein_bind   lac operator: The lac repressor binds to the lac operator to inhibit transcription in E. coli. This inhibition can be relieved by adding lactose or isopropyl-β-D-thiogalactopyranoside (IPTG). lac repressor encoded by lacI
   5265..5295    -  promoter       lac promoter: promoter for the E. coli lac operon
   5310..5331    -  protein_bind   CAP binding site: CAP binding activates transcription in the presence of cAMP. E. coli catabolite activator protein
   5344..5436    -  CDS            lacI (fragment): lac repressor; lacI; The lac repressor binds to the lac operator to inhibit transcription in E. coli. This inhibition can be relieved by adding lactose or isopropyl-β-D-thiogalactopyranoside (IPTG).
   5619..6204    -  rep_origin     ori: high-copy-number ColE1/pMB1/pBR322/pUC origin of replication
   6375..7235    -  CDS            AmpR: β-lactamase; bla; confers resistance to ampicillin, carbenicillin, and related antibiotics
   7236..7340    -  promoter       AmpR promoter: bla
>Addgene plasmid #138425 | pcDNA4/TO-ORF24 3L_A-3xFLAG | depositor full sequence | sequence record 267305 | pcDNA4/TO-ORF24 3L_A-3xFLAG sequence 7371 bps
GACGGATCGGGAGATCTCCCGATCCCCTATGGTGCACTCTCAGTACAATCTGCTCTGATGCCGCATAGTT
AAGCCAGTATCTGCTCCCTGCTTGTGTGTTGGAGGTCGCTGAGTAGTGCGCGAGCAAAATTTAAGCTACA
ACAAGGCAAGGCTTGACCGACAATTGCATGAAGAATCTGCTTAGGGTTAGGCGTTTTGCGCTGCTTCGCG
ATGTACGGGCCAGATATACGCGTTGACATTGATTATTGACTAGTTATTAATAGTAATCAATTACGGGGTC
ATTAGTTCATAGCCCATATATGGAGTTCCGCGTTACATAACTTACGGTAAATGGCCCGCCTGGCTGACCG
CCCAACGACCCCCGCCCATTGACGTCAATAATGACGTATGTTCCCATAGTAACGCCAATAGGGACTTTCC
ATTGACGTCAATGGGTGGAGTATTTACGGTAAACTGCCCACTTGGCAGTACATCAAGTGTATCATATGCC
AAGTACGCCCCCTATTGACGTCAATGACGGTAAATGGCCCGCCTGGCATTATGCCCAGTACATGACCTTA
TGGGACTTTCCTACTTGGCAGTACATCTACGTATTAGTCATCGCTATTACCATGGTGATGCGGTTTTGGC
AGTACATCAATGGGCGTGGATAGCGGTTTGACTCACGGGGATTTCCAAGTCTCCACCCCATTGACGTCAA
TGGGAGTTTGTTTTGGAACCAAAATCAACGGGACTTTCCAAAATGTCGTAACAACTCCGCCCCATTGACG
CAAATGGGCGGTAGGCGTGTACGGTGGGAGGTCTATATAAGCAGAGCTCTCCCTATCAGTGATAGAGATC
TCCCTATCAGTGATAGAGATCGTCGACGAGCTCGTTTAGTGAACCGTCAGATCGCCTGGAGACGCCATCC
ACGCTGTTTTGACCTCCATAGAAGACACCGGGACCGATCCAGCCTCCGGACTCTAGCGTTTAAACTTAAG
CTTGGTACCGAGCTCGGATCCATGGCAGCGCTCGAGGGCCCCCTACTACTGCCACCGAGCGCCTCCCTGA
CGACGAGTCCGCAGACCACGTGTTATCAAGCGACTTGGGAATCACAGCTGGAAATATTCTGCTGTCTGGC
CACCAACTCGCACCTGCAGGCAGAGCTGACCTTAGAAGGTCTTGATAAGATGATGCAGCCCGAGCCCACC
TTTTTCGCCTGCAGAGCGATACGCAGAGCAGCCGCGGGGGAACGCCTCCACCCTTTTATACATCAAGAAG
GGACTCTTTTGGGAAAAGTGGGTCGACGGTACAGCGGCGAAGGTTTAATAATTGACGGTGGTGGAGTGTT
TACGCGCGGACAGATAGACACCGACAACTACCTACCTGCGGTGGGATCATGGGAACTTACCGATGATTGT
GATAAACCCTGCGAATTCAGGGAGCTACGCTCGCTGTATCTTCCCGCGCTACTAACGTGCACCATATGTT
ACAAAGCCATGTTCAGGATAGTGTGCAGGTACCTGGAGTTCTGGGAGTTCGAACAGTGTTTTCATGCGTT
TCTGGCGGTGTTGCCCCATAGTCTACAACCCACAATCTATCAAAATTATTTTGCACTCCTGGAGAGCCTG
AAGCATCTCTCGTTTTCAATAATGCCACCCGCATCCCCAGACGCACAGCTACATTTTTTAAAGTTTAACA
TCGGCAGCTTCATGGCCACGTGGGGGTGGCACGGAGAGCTGGTCTCGCTGCGCCGTGCCATCGCTCACAA
CGTAGAGCGACTGCCCACCGTGCTGAAGAACCTGTCGAAACAGAGTAAGCACCAGGACGTCAAGGTTAAC
GGACGGGATCTGGTGGGCTTTCAGCTGGCTCTAAACCAGCTCGTGTCCCGTCTGCACGTAAAAATCCAAC
GCAAGGACCCCGGACCAAAGCCATACAGGGTGGTCGTCAGTACCCCAGATTGTACCTACTATCTAGTGTA
TCCGGGCACACCGGCCATCTACAGACTCGTCATGTGTATGGCAGTGGCAGACTGCATCGGCCACTCGTGC
AGCGGACTGCACCCCTGCGCAAACTTTTTAGGCACCCACGAGACACCGCGTCTCCTGGCGGCGACGCTTT
CAAGAATCCGGTACGCGCCGAAAGACCGGCGAGCAGCCATGAAGGGAAATTTGCAGGCGTGCTTCCAACG
ATACGCGGCCACGGACGCGCGGACTCTGGGCAGCTCCACAGTGTCAGACATGCTGGAACCCACAAAACAC
GTCAGTTTGGAAAACTTCAAGATCACCATATTCAACACCAACATGGTGATTAACACTAAGATAAGCTGCC
ACGTTCCTAACACCCTGCAAAAGACTATTTTAAACATCCCCAGATTGACCAACAATTTTGTTATACGAAA
GTACTCCGTAAAGGAACCTTCTTTTACCATAAGCGTGTTTTTTTCCGACAACATGTGTCAAGGCACCGCA
ATAAACATCAACATCAGTGGGGACATGCTGCACTTTCTCTTCGCAATGGGTACGCTGAAATGCTTTCTGC
CAATCAGGCACATATTTCCTGTATCGATAGCAAATTGGAACTCCACGTTGGACCTGCACGGACTGGAAAA
CCAGTACATGGTGAGAATGGGGCGAAAAAACGTATTTTGGACCACAAACTTTCCATCTGTGGTCTCCAGC
AAGGATGGGCTAAACGTGTCCTGGTTTAAGGCCGCGACAGCCACGATTTCTAAAGTGTACGGGCAGCCTC
TTGTGGAACAGATTCGCCACGAGCTGGCGCCCATTCTCACGGACCAGCACGCGCGCATCGACGGAAACAA
AAATAGAATATTCTCCCTACTTGAGCACAGAAACCGTTCCCAAATACAGACGCTACACAAAAGGTTCCTG
GAGTGTCTGGTGGAATGCTGTTCGTTTCTCAGGCTTGACGTGGCTTGCATTAGGCGAGCCGCCGCCCGGG
GCCTGTTTGACTTCTCAAAGAAGATAATCAGTCACACTAAAAGCAAACACGAGTGCGCAGTACTGGGATA
TAAAAAGTGTAACCTAATCCCGAAAATCTATGCCCGAAACAAGAAGACCAGGCTAGACGAGTTGGGCCGC
AATGCAAACTTCATTTCGTTCGTCGCCACCACGGGTCATCGGTTCGCCGCTCTAAAGCCACAAATTGTCC
GTCACGCCATTCGCAAACTAGGCCTGCACTGGCGCCACCGAACGGCCGCGTCCAACGAGCAGACACCGCC
AGCCGATCCCCGCGTACGTTGCGTCCGTCCGCTGGTCTCAGGGCGGCCGCTCGAGGGAGGCGGTGGAGCC
GACTACAAGGACCACGACGGCGACTACAAGGACCACGACATCGACTACAAGGACGACGACGACAAGGGGC
CCGTTTAAACCCGCTGATCAGCCTCGACTGTGCCTTCTAGTTGCCAGCCATCTGTTGTTTGCCCCTCCCC
CGTGCCTTCCTTGACCCTGGAAGGTGCCACTCCCACTGTCCTTTCCTAATAAAATGAGGAAATTGCATCG
CATTGTCTGAGTAGGTGTCATTCTATTCTGGGGGGTGGGGTGGGGCAGGACAGCAAGGGGGAGGATTGGG
AAGACAATAGCAGGCATGCTGGGGATGCGGTGGGCTCTATGGCTTCTGAGGCGGAAAGAACCAGCTGGGG
CTCTAGGGGGTATCCCC
[124 nt withheld, positions 3658-3781]
C
[91 nt withheld, positions 3783-3873]
A
[49 nt withheld, positions 3875-3923]
CCTTTGACGTTGGAGTCCACGTTCTTT
[37 nt withheld, positions 3951-3987]
ACCCTATCTCGGTCTATTCTTTTGATTTATAAGGGATTTTGCCGATTTCGGCCTATTGGTTAAAAAATGA
GCTGATTTAACAAAAATTTAACGCGAATTAATTCTGTGGAATGTGTGTCAGTTAGGGTGTGGAAAGTCCC
CAGGCTCCCCAGCAGGCAGAAGTATGCAAAGCATGCATCTCAATTAGTCAGCAACCAGGTGTGGAAAGTC
CCCAGGCTCCCCAGCAGGCAGAAGTATGCAAAGCATGCATCTCAATTAGTCAGCAACCATAGTCCCGCCC
CTAACTCCGCCCATCCCGCCCCTAACTCCGCCCAGTTCCGCCCATTCTCCGCCCCATGGCTGACTAATTT
TTTTTATTTATGCAGAGGCCGAGGCCGCCTCTGCCTCTGAGCTATTCCAGAAGTAGTGAGGAGGCTTTTT
TGGAGGCCTAGGCTTTTGCAAAAAGCTCCCGGGAGCTTGTATATCCATTTTCGGATCTGATCAGCACGTG
TTGACAATTAATCATCGGCATAGTATATCGGCATAGTATAATACGACAAGGTGAGGAACTAAACCATGGC
CAAGTTGACCAGTGCCGTTCCGGTGCTCACCGCGCGCGACGTCGCCGGAGCGGTCGAGTTCTGGACCGAC
CGGCTCGGGTTCTCCCGGGACTTCGTGGAGGACGACTTCGCCGGTGTGGTCCGGGACGACGTGACCCTGT
TCATCAGCGCGGTCCAGGACCAGGTGGTGCCGGACAACACCCTGGCCTGGGTGTGGGTGCGCGGCCTGGA
CGAGCTGTACGCCGAGTGGTCGGAGGTCGTGTCCACGAACTTCCGGGACGCCTCCGGGCCGGCCATGACC
GAGATCGGCGAGCAGCCGTGGGGGCGGGAGTTCGCCCTGCGCGACCCGGCCGGCAACTGCGTGCACTTCG
TGGCCGAGGAGCAGGACTGACACGTGCTACGAGATTTCGATTCCACCGCCGCCTTCTATGAAAGGTTGGG
CTTCGGAATCGTTTTCCGGGACGCCGGCTGGATGATCCTCCAGCGCGGGGATCTCATGCTGGAGTTCTTC
GCCCACCCCAACTTGTTTATTGCAGCTTATAATGGTTACAAATAAAGCAATAGCATCACAAATTTCACAA
ATAAAGCATTTTTTTCACTGCATTCTAGTTGTGGTTTGTCCAAACTCATCAATGTATCTTATCATGTCTG
TATACCGTCGACCTCTAGCTAGAGCTTGGCGTAATCATGGTCATAGCTGTTTCCTGTGTGAAATTGTTAT
CCGCTCACAATTCCACACAACATACGAGCCGGAAGCATAAAGTGTAAAGCCTGGGGTGCCTAATGAGTGA
GCTAACTCACATTAATTGCGTTGCGCTCACTGCCCGCTTTCCAGTCGGGAAACCTGTCGTGCCAGCTGCA
TTAATGAATCGGCCAACGCGCGGGGAGAGGCGGTTTGCGTATTGGGCGCTCTTCCGCTTCCTCGCTCACT
GACTCGCTGCGCTCGGTCGTTCGGCTGCGGCGAGCGGTATCAGCTCACTCAAAGGCGGTAATACGGTTAT
CCACAGAATCAGGGGATAACGCAGGAAAGAACATGTGAGCAAAAGGCCAGCAAAAGGCCAGGAACCGTAA
AAAGGCCGCGTTGCTGGCGTTTTTCCATAGGCTCCGCCCCCCTGACGAGCATCACAAAAATCGACGCTCA
AGTCAGAGGTGGCGAAACCCGACAGGACTATAAAGATACCAGGCGTTTCCCCCTGGAAGCTCCCTCGTGC
GCTCTCCTGTTCCGACCCTGCCGCTTACCGGATACCTGTCCGCCTTTCTCCCTTCGGGAAGCGTGGCGCT
TTCTCATAGCTCACGCTGTAGGTATCTCAGTTCGGTGTAGGTCGTTCGCTCCAAGCTGGGCTGTGTGCAC
GAACCCCCCGTTCAGCCCGACCGCTGCGCCTTATCCGGTAACTATCGTCTTGAGTCCAACCCGGTAAGAC
ACGACTTATCGCCACTGGCAGCAGCCACTGGTAACAGGATTAGCAGAGCGAGGTATGTAGGCGGTGCTAC
AGAGTTCTTGAAGTGGTGGCCTAACTACGGCTACACTAGAAGAACAGTATTTGGTATCTGCGCTCTGCTG
AAGCCAGTTACCTTCGGAAAAAGAGTTGGTAGCTCTTGATCCGGCAAACAAACCACCGCTGGTAGCGGTT
TTTTTGTTTGCAAGCAGCAGATTACGCGCAGAAAAAAAGGATCTCAAGAAGATCCTTTGATCTTTTCTAC
GGGGTCTGACGCTCAGTGGAACGAAAACTCACGTTAAGGGATTTTGGTCATGAGATTATCAAAAAGGATC
TTCACCTAGATCCTTTTAAATTAAAAATGAAGTTTTAAATCAATCTAAAGTATATATGAGTAAACTTGGT
CTGACAGTTACCAATGCTTAATCAGTGAGGCACCTATCTCAGCGATCTGTCTATTTCGTTCATCCATAGT
TGCCTGACTCCCCGTCGTGTAGATAACTACGATACGGGAGGGCTTACCATCTGGCCCCAGTGCTGCAATG
ATACCGCGAGACCCACGCTCACCGGCTCCAGATTTATCAGCAATAAACCAGCCAGCCGGAAGGGCCGAGC
GCAGAAGTGGTCCTGCAACTTTATCCGCCTCCATCCAGTCTATTAATTGTTGCCGGGAAGCTAGAGTAAG
TAGTTCGCCAGTTAATAGTTTGCGCAACGTTGTTGCCATTGCTACAGGCATCGTGGTGTCACGCTCGTCG
TTTGGTATGGCTTCATTCAGCTCCGGTTCCCAACGATCAAGGCGAGTTACATGATCCCCCATGTTGTGCA
AAAAAGCGGTTAGCTCCTTCGGTCCTCCGATCGTTGTCAGAAGTAAGTTGGCCGCAGTGTTATCACTCAT
GGTTATGGCAGCACTGCATAATTCTCTTACTGTCATGCCATCCGTAAGATGCTTTTCTGTGACTGGTGAG
TACTCAACCAAGTCATTCTGAGAATAGTGTATGCGGCGACCGAGTTGCTCTTGCCCGGCGTCAATACGGG
ATAATACCGCGCCACATAGCAGAACTTTAAAAGTGCTCATCATTGGAAAACGTTCTTCGGGGCGAAAACT
CTCAAGGATCTTACCGCTGTTGAGATCCAGTTCGATGTAACCCACTCGTGCACCCAACTGATCTTCAGCA
TCTTTTACTTTCACCAGCGTTTCTGGGTGAGCAAAAACAGGAAGGCAAAATGCCGCAAAAAAGGGAATAA
GGGCGACACGGAAATGTTGAATACTCATACTCTTCCTTTTTCAATATTATTGAAGCATTTATCAGGGTTA
TTGTCTCATGAGCGGATACATATTTGAATGTATTTAGAAAAATAAACAAATAGGGGTTCCGCGCACATTT
CCCCGAAAAGTGCCACCTGACGTC
