Features (pLannotate 1.2.2; 23 found; start..end, strand, type, name):
      1..380     +  enhancer       CMV enhancer: human cytomegalovirus immediate early enhancer
    381..584     +  promoter       CMV promoter: human cytomegalovirus (CMV) immediate early promoter
    586..605     +  promoter       PLtetO-1 promoter (fragment): modified phage lambda PL promoter with tet operator sites (Lutz and Bujard, 1997)
    607..626     +  promoter       PLtetO-1 promoter (fragment): modified phage lambda PL promoter with tet operator sites (Lutz and Bujard, 1997)
    634..667     +  promoter       TRE3GV promoter (fragment): 3rd-generation Tet-responsive promoter that can be activated by binding of Tet-On® 3G, optimized for retroviral and lentiviral vectors
    768..3023    +  CDS            ORF24: ORF24_HHV8P - Protein inferred from homology: Swiss-Prot protein existence level 3. From Human herpesvirus 8 type P (isolate GK18) (HHV-8) (Kaposi's sarcoma-associated herpesvirus).
   3102..3122    +  CDS            FLAG (fragment): FLAG® epitope tag, followed by an enterokinase cleavage site
   3154..3378    +  polyA_signal   bGH poly(A) signal: bovine growth hormone polyadenylation signal
   3382..3403    +  promoter       SV40 promoter (fragment): SV40 enhancer and early promoter
   3424..3852    +  rep_origin     f1 ori (sequence partly withheld): f1 bacteriophage origin of replication; arrow indicates direction of (+) strand synthesis
   3866..4195    +  promoter       SV40 promoter: SV40 enhancer and early promoter
   4243..4290    +  promoter       EM7 promoter: synthetic bacterial promoter&nbsp
   4309..4683    +  CDS            BleoR: antibiotic-binding protein; Sh ble from Streptoalloteichus hindustanus; confers resistance to bleomycin, phleomycin, and Zeocin™
   4693..4818    +  CDS            ble (fragment): BLE_KLEPN - Experimental evidence at protein level: Swiss-Prot protein existence level 1. Binding protein with a strong affinity to the bleomycin family of antibiotics. Binds to CL990; an antimitotic-antibiotic compound. From Klebsiella pneumoniae.
   4813..4934    +  polyA_signal   SV40 poly(A) signal: SV40 polyadenylation signal
   5007..5023    -  protein_bind   lac operator: The lac repressor binds to the lac operator to inhibit transcription in E. coli. This inhibition can be relieved by adding lactose or isopropyl-β-D-thiogalactopyranoside (IPTG). lac repressor encoded by lacI
   5031..5061    -  promoter       lac promoter: promoter for the E. coli lac operon
   5076..5097    -  protein_bind   CAP binding site: CAP binding activates transcription in the presence of cAMP. E. coli catabolite activator protein
   5110..5202    -  CDS            lacI (fragment): lac repressor; lacI; The lac repressor binds to the lac operator to inhibit transcription in E. coli. This inhibition can be relieved by adding lactose or isopropyl-β-D-thiogalactopyranoside (IPTG).
   5385..5973    -  rep_origin     ori: high-copy-number ColE1/pMB1/pBR322/pUC origin of replication
   6144..7004    -  CDS            AmpR: β-lactamase; bla; confers resistance to ampicillin, carbenicillin, and related antibiotics
   7005..7109    -  promoter       AmpR promoter: bla
   7168..7220    -  misc_feature   bom (fragment): basis of mobility region from pBR322
>Addgene plasmid #138425 | pcDNA4/TO-ORF24 3L_A-3xFLAG | addgene full sequence | sequence record 272746 | Addgene NGS Result
GACATTGATTATTGACTAGTTATTAATAGTAATCAATTACGGGGTCATTAGTTCATAGCCCATATATGGA
GTTCCGCGTTACATAACTTACGGTAAATGGCCCGCCTGGCTGACCGCCCAACGACCCCCGCCCATTGACG
TCAATAATGACGTATGTTCCCATAGTAACGCCAATAGGGACTTTCCATTGACGTCAATGGGTGGAGTATT
TACGGTAAACTGCCCACTTGGCAGTACATCAAGTGTATCATATGCCAAGTACGCCCCCTATTGACGTCAA
TGACGGTAAATGGCCCGCCTGGCATTATGCCCAGTACATGACCTTATGGGACTTTCCTACTTGGCAGTAC
ATCTACGTATTAGTCATCGCTATTACCATGGTGATGCGGTTTTGGCAGTACATCAATGGGCGTGGATAGC
GGTTTGACTCACGGGGATTTCCAAGTCTCCACCCCATTGACGTCAATGGGAGTTTGTTTTGGCACCAAAA
TCAACGGGACTTTCCAAAATGTCGTAACAACTCCGCCCCATTGACGCAAATGGGCGGTAGGCGTGTACGG
TGGGAGGTCTATATAAGCAGAGCTCTCCCTATCAGTGATAGAGATCTCCCTATCAGTGATAGAGATCGTC
GACGAGCTCGTTTAGTGAACCGTCAGATCGCCTGGAGACGCCATCCACGCTGTTTTGACCTCCATAGAAG
ACACCGGGACCGATCCAGCCTCCGGACTCTAGCGTTTAAACTTAAGCTTGGTACCGAGCTCGGATCCATG
GCAGCGCTCGAGGGCCCCCTACTACTGCCACCGAGCGCCTCCCTGACGACGAGTCCGCAGACCACGTGTT
ATCAAGCGACTTGGGAATCACAGCTGGAAATATTCTGCTGTCTGGCCACCAACTCGCACCTGCAGGCAGA
GCTGACCTTAGAAGGTCTTGATAAGATGATGCAGCCCGAGCCCACCTTTTTCGCCTGCAGAGCGATACGC
AGAGCAGCCGCGGGGGAACGCCTCCACCCTTTTATACATCAAGAAGGGACTCTTTTGGGAAAAGTGGGTC
GACGGTACAGCGGCGAAGGTTTAATAATTGACGGTGGTGGAGTGTTTACGCGCGGACAGATAGACACCGA
CAACTACCTACCTGCGGTGGGATCATGGGAACTTACCGATGATTGTGATAAACCCTGCGAATTCAGGGAG
CTACGCTCGCTGTATCTTCCCGCGCTACTAACGTGCACCATATGTTACAAAGCCATGTTCAGGATAGTGT
GCAGGTACCTGGAGTTCTGGGAGTTCGAACAGTGTTTTCATGCGTTTCTGGCGGTGTTGCCCCATAGTCT
ACAACCCACAATCTATCAAAATTATTTTGCACTCCTGGAGAGCCTGAAGCATCTCTCGTTTTCAATAATG
CCACCCGCATCCCCAGACGCACAGCTACATTTTTTAAAGTTTAACATCGGCAGCTTCATGGCCACGTGGG
GGTGGCACGGAGAGCTGGTCTCGCTGCGCCGTGCCATCGCTCACAACGTAGAGCGACTGCCCACCGTGCT
GAAGAACCTGTCGAAACAGAGTAAGCACCAGGACGTCAAGGTTAACGGACGGGATCTGGTGGGCTTTCAG
CTGGCTCTAAACCAGCTCGTGTCCCGTCTGCACGTAAAAATCCAACGCAAGGACCCCGGACCAAAGCCAT
ACAGGGTGGTCGTCAGTACCCCAGATTGTACCTACTATCTAGTGTATCCGGGCACACCGGCCATCTACAG
ACTCGTCATGTGTATGGCAGTGGCAGACTGCATCGGCCACTCGTGCAGCGGACTGCACCCCTGCGCAAAC
TTTTTAGGCACCCACGAGACACCGCGTCTCCTGGCGGCGACGCTTTCAAGAATCCGGTACGCGCCGAAAG
ACCGGCGAGCAGCCATGAAGGGAAATTTGCAGGCGTGCTTCCAACGATACGCGGCCACGGACGCGCGGAC
TCTGGGCAGCTCCACAGTGTCAGACATGCTGGAACCCACAAAACACGTCAGTTTGGAAAACTTCAAGATC
ACCATATTCAACACCAACATGGTGATTAACACTAAGATAAGCTGCCACGTTCCTAACACCCTGCAAAAGA
CTATTTTAAACATCCCCAGATTGACCAACAATTTTGTTATACGAAAGTACTCCGTAAAGGAACCTTCTTT
TACCATAAGCGTGTTTTTTTCCGACAACATGTGTCAAGGCACCGCAATAAACATCAACATCAGTGGGGAC
ATGCTGCACTTTCTCTTCGCAATGGGTACGCTGAAATGCTTTCTGCCAATCAGGCACATATTTCCTGTAT
CGATAGCAAATTGGAACTCCACGTTGGACCTGCACGGACTGGAAAACCAGTACATGGTGAGAATGGGGCG
AAAAAACGTATTTTGGACCACAAACTTTCCATCTGTGGTCTCCAGCAAGGATGGGCTAAACGTGTCCTGG
TTTAAGGCCGCGACAGCCACGATTTCTAAAGTGTACGGGCAGCCTCTTGTGGAACAGATTCGCCACGAGC
TGGCGCCCATTCTCACGGACCAGCACGCGCGCATCGACGGAAACAAAAATAGAATATTCTCCCTACTTGA
GCACAGAAACCGTTCCCAAATACAGACGCTACACAAAAGGTTCCTGGAGTGTCTGGTGGAATGCTGTTCG
TTTCTCAGGCTTGACGTGGCTTGCATTAGGCGAGCCGCCGCCCGGGGCCTGTTTGACTTCTCAAAGAAGA
TAATCAGTCACACTAAAAGCAAACACGAGTGCGCAGTACTGGGATATAAAAAGTGTAACCTAATCCCGAA
AATCTATGCCCGAAACAAGAAGACCAGGCTAGACGAGTTGGGCCGCAATGCAAACTTCATTTCGTTCGTC
GCCACCACGGGTCATCGGTTCGCCGCTCTAAAGCCACAAATTGTCCGTCACGCCATTCGCAAACTAGGCC
TGCACTGGCGCCACCGAACGGCCGCGTCCAACGAGCAGACACCGCCAGCCGATCCCCGCGTACGTTGCGT
CCGTCCGCTGGTCTCAGGGCGGCCGCTCGAGGGAGGCGGTGGAGCCGACTACAAGGACCACGACGGCGAC
TACAAGGACCACGACATCGACTACAAGGACGACGACGACAAGGGGCCCGTTTAAACCCGCTGATCAGCCT
CGACTGTGCCTTCTAGTTGCCAGCCATCTGTTGTTTGCCCCTCCCCCGTGCCTTCCTTGACCCTGGAAGG
TGCCACTCCCACTGTCCTTTCCTAATAAAATGAGGAAATTGCATCGCATTGTCTGAGTAGGTGTCATTCT
ATTCTGGGGGGTGGGGTGGGGCAGGACAGCAAGGGGGAGGATTGGGAAGACAATAGCAGGCATGCTGGGG
ATGCGGTGGGCTCTATGGCTTCTGAGGCGGAAAGAACCAGCTGGGGCTCTAGGGGGTATCCCC
[124 nt withheld, positions 3424-3547]
C
[91 nt withheld, positions 3549-3639]
A
[49 nt withheld, positions 3641-3689]
CCTTTGACGTTGGAGTCCACGTTCTTT
[37 nt withheld, positions 3717-3753]
ACCCTATCTCGGTCTATTCTTTTGATTTATAAGGGATTTTGCCGATTTCGGCCTATTGGTTAAAAAATGA
GCTGATTTAACAAAAATTTAACGCGAATTAATTCTGTGGAATGTGTGTCAGTTAGGGTGTGGAAAGTCCC
CAGGCTCCCCAGCAGGCAGAAGTATGCAAAGCATGCATCTCAATTAGTCAGCAACCAGGTGTGGAAAGTC
CCCAGGCTCCCCAGCAGGCAGAAGTATGCAAAGCATGCATCTCAATTAGTCAGCAACCATAGTCCCGCCC
CTAACTCCGCCCATCCCGCCCCTAACTCCGCCCAGTTCCGCCCATTCTCCGCCCCATGGCTGACTAATTT
TTTTTATTTATGCAGAGGCCGAGGCCGCCTCTGCCTCTGAGCTATTCCAGAAGTAGTGAGGAGGCTTTTT
TGGAGGCCTAGGCTTTTGCAAAAAGCTCCCGGGAGCTTGTATATCCATTTTCGGATCTGATCAGCACGTG
TTGACAATTAATCATCGGCATAGTATATCGGCATAGTATAATACGACAAGGTGAGGAACTAAACCATGGC
CAAGTTGACCAGTGCCGTTCCGGTGCTCACCGCGCGCGACGTCGCCGGAGCGGTCGAGTTCTGGACCGAC
CGGCTCGGGTTCTCCCGGGACTTCGTGGAGGACGACTTCGCCGGTGTGGTCCGGGACGACGTGACCCTGT
TCATCAGCGCGGTCCAGGACCAGGTGGTGCCGGACAACACCCTGGCCTGGGTGTGGGTGCGCGGCCTGGA
CGAGCTGTACGCCGAGTGGTCGGAGGTCGTGTCCACGAACTTCCGGGACGCCTCCGGGCCGGCCATGACC
GAGATCGGCGAGCAGCCGTGGGGGCGGGAGTTCGCCCTGCGCGACCCGGCCGGCAACTGCGTGCACTTCG
TGGCCGAGGAGCAGGACTGACACGTGCTACGAGATTTCGATTCCACCGCCGCCTTCTATGAAAGGTTGGG
CTTCGGAATCGTTTTCCGGGACGCCGGCTGGATGATCCTCCAGCGCGGGGATCTCATGCTGGAGTTCTTC
GCCCACCCCAACTTGTTTATTGCAGCTTATAATGGTTACAAATAAAGCAATAGCATCACAAATTTCACAA
ATAAAGCATTTTTTTCACTGCATTCTAGTTGTGGTTTGTCCAAACTCATCAATGTATCTTATCATGTCTG
TATACCGTCGACCTCTAGCTAGAGCTTGGCGTAATCATGGTCATAGCTGTTTCCTGTGTGAAATTGTTAT
CCGCTCACAATTCCACACAACATACGAGCCGGAAGCATAAAGTGTAAAGCCTGGGGTGCCTAATGAGTGA
GCTAACTCACATTAATTGCGTTGCGCTCACTGCCCGCTTTCCAGTCGGGAAACCTGTCGTGCCAGCTGCA
TTAATGAATCGGCCAACGCGCGGGGAGAGGCGGTTTGCGTATTGGGCGCTCTTCCGCTTCCTCGCTCACT
GACTCGCTGCGCTCGGTCGTTCGGCTGCGGCGAGCGGTATCAGCTCACTCAAAGGCGGTAATACGGTTAT
CCACAGAATCAGGGGATAACGCAGGAAAGAACATGTGAGCAAAAGGCCAGCAAAAGGCCAGGAACCGTAA
AAAGGCCGCGTTGCTGGCGTTTTTCCATAGGCTCCGCCCCCCTGACGAGCATCACAAAAATCGACGCTCA
AGTCAGAGGTGGCGAAACCCGACAGGACTATAAAGATACCAGGCGTTTCCCCCTGGAAGCTCCCTCGTGC
GCTCTCCTGTTCCGACCCTGCCGCTTACCGGATACCTGTCCGCCTTTCTCCCTTCGGGAAGCGTGGCGCT
TTCTCATAGCTCACGCTGTAGGTATCTCAGTTCGGTGTAGGTCGTTCGCTCCAAGCTGGGCTGTGTGCAC
GAACCCCCCGTTCAGCCCGACCGCTGCGCCTTATCCGGTAACTATCGTCTTGAGTCCAACCCGGTAAGAC
ACGACTTATCGCCACTGGCAGCAGCCACTGGTAACAGGATTAGCAGAGCGAGGTATGTAGGCGGTGCTAC
AGAGTTCTTGAAGTGGTGGCCTAACTACGGCTACACTAGAAGAACAGTATTTGGTATCTGCGCTCTGCTG
AAGCCAGTTACCTTCGGAAAAAGAGTTGGTAGCTCTTGATCCGGCAAACAAACCACCGCTGGTAGCGGTG
GTTTTTTTGTTTGCAAGCAGCAGATTACGCGCAGAAAAAAAGGATCTCAAGAAGATCCTTTGATCTTTTC
TACGGGGTCTGACGCTCAGTGGAACGAAAACTCACGTTAAGGGATTTTGGTCATGAGATTATCAAAAAGG
ATCTTCACCTAGATCCTTTTAAATTAAAAATGAAGTTTTAAATCAATCTAAAGTATATATGAGTAAACTT
GGTCTGACAGTTACCAATGCTTAATCAGTGAGGCACCTATCTCAGCGATCTGTCTATTTCGTTCATCCAT
AGTTGCCTGACTCCCCGTCGTGTAGATAACTACGATACGGGAGGGCTTACCATCTGGCCCCAGTGCTGCA
ATGATACCGCGAGACCCACGCTCACCGGCTCCAGATTTATCAGCAATAAACCAGCCAGCCGGAAGGGCCG
AGCGCAGAAGTGGTCCTGCAACTTTATCCGCCTCCATCCAGTCTATTAATTGTTGCCGGGAAGCTAGAGT
AAGTAGTTCGCCAGTTAATAGTTTGCGCAACGTTGTTGCCATTGCTACAGGCATCGTGGTGTCACGCTCG
TCGTTTGGTATGGCTTCATTCAGCTCCGGTTCCCAACGATCAAGGCGAGTTACATGATCCCCCATGTTGT
GCAAAAAAGCGGTTAGCTCCTTCGGTCCTCCGATCGTTGTCAGAAGTAAGTTGGCCGCAGTGTTATCACT
CATGGTTATGGCAGCACTGCATAATTCTCTTACTGTCATGCCATCCGTAAGATGCTTTTCTGTGACTGGT
GAGTACTCAACCAAGTCATTCTGAGAATAGTGTATGCGGCGACCGAGTTGCTCTTGCCCGGCGTCAATAC
GGGATAATACCGCGCCACATAGCAGAACTTTAAAAGTGCTCATCATTGGAAAACGTTCTTCGGGGCGAAA
ACTCTCAAGGATCTTACCGCTGTTGAGATCCAGTTCGATGTAACCCACTCGTGCACCCAACTGATCTTCA
GCATCTTTTACTTTCACCAGCGTTTCTGGGTGAGCAAAAACAGGAAGGCAAAATGCCGCAAAAAAGGGAA
TAAGGGCGACACGGAAATGTTGAATACTCATACTCTTCCTTTTTCAATATTATTGAAGCATTTATCAGGG
TTATTGTCTCATGAGCGGATACATATTTGAATGTATTTAGAAAAATAAACAAATAGGGGTTCCGCGCACA
TTTCCCCGAAAAGTGCCACCTGACGTCGACGGATCGGGAGATCTCCCGATCCCCTATGGTGCACTCTCAG
TACAATCTGCTCTGATGCCGCATAGTTAAGCCAGTATCTGCTCCCTGCTTGTGTGTTGGAGGTCGCTGAG
TAGTGCGCGAGCAAAATTTAAGCTACAACAAGGCAAGGCTTGACCGACAATTGCATGAAGAATCTGCTTA
GGGTTAGGCGTTTTGCGCTGCTTCGCGATGTACGGGCCAGATATACGCGTT
